>Addgene plasmid #231352 | pAAV.T7-SP6-BC(p11-14)-mDLX-minBG-CI-mRuby2-W3SL-T7 | addgene full sequence | sequence record 459729 | Addgene NGS Result
TTGAGATCCTTTTTTTCTGCGCGTAATCTGCTGCTTGCAAACAAAAAAACCACCGCTACCAGCGGTGGTT
TGTTTGCCGGATCAAGAGCTACCAACTCTTTTTCCGAAGGTAACTGGCTTCAGCAGAGCGCAGATACCAA
ATACTGTTCTTCTAGTGTAGCCGTAGTTAGGCCACCACTTCAAGAACTCTGTAGCACCGCCTACATACCT
CGCTCTGCTAATCCTGTTACCAGTGGCTGCTGCCAGTGGCGATAAGTCGTGTCTTACCGGGTTGGACTCA
AGACGATAGTTACCGGATAAGGCGCAGCGGTCGGGCTGAACGGGGGGTTCGTGCACACAGCCCAGCTTGG
AGCGAACGACCTACACCGAACTGAGATACCTACAGCGTGAGCTATGAGAAAGCGCCACGCTTCCCGAAGG
GAGAAAGGCGGACAGGTATCCGGTAAGCGGCAGGGTCGGAACAGGAGAGCGCACGAGGGAGCTTCCAGGG
GGAAACGCCTGGTATCTTTATAGTCCTGTCGGGTTTCGCCACCTCTGACTTGAGCGTCGATTTTTGTGAT
GCTCGTCAGGGGGGCGGAGCCTATGGAAAAACGCCAGCAACGCGGCCTTTTTACGGTTCCTGGCCTTTTG
CTGGCCTTTTGCTCACATGTCCTGCAGGCAGCTGCGCGCTCGCTCGCTCACTGAGGCCGCTCGGGCAAAG
CCCGGGCGTCGGGCGACCTTTGGTCGCCCGGCCTCAGTGAGCGAGCGAGCGCGCAGAGAGGGAGTGGCCA
ACTCCATCACTAGGGGTTCCTGCCCTATAGTGAGTCGTATTACCCGGCCAGGAACCGTAAAAAGGACTTG
CCCGCGTTGCTGGCGTTTAACGATTTAGGTGACACTATAGAATACACGGGTGGTAACCGTATTCATTGGA
TTTATGTGTATTTGCCAGTGATGGCAAATTGCCAAGGCTGCTACGGACGATGTGGAAGATGGCCCAAGAG
CATCTGGAGAGACAAGGCCGCCTCGAGTATACACTCACAGTGGTTTGGCATATATTTGGTGAAATTTTTT
AAGGAAAAATTAGTGTTGGTTTCGATATATGGTAGCTTTTTCTCTAACATAATTTGAATAATTCAGCAAA
GCCCTACTACCAGCTGTACTTCTGCAGCCTCTTCCATTCTTTCCAGCATTATAATTTTGGTTAATTTTCA
ATTTTAGGTCCTACGTCTCTGCAATTTGTGTATGAATAACAGAATAATTTCCCTCTTTTGTTTCGCCTTT
CCTGTTCCTGAATCTAAATAAAGATGGCTTTTTAGTATTAAAAGTGGAAGAAAATTACAGGTAATTATCT
TTGACGGTAAAAACGCTGTAATCAGCGGGCTACATGAAAAATTACTCTAATTATGGCTGCATTTAAGAGA
ATGGAAAAAAACCTTCTTGTGGATAAAAACCTTAAATTGTCCCCAATGTCTGCTTCAAATTGGATGGCAC
TGCAGCTGGAGGCTTTGTTCAGAATTGATCCTGGGGAGCTACGAACCCAAAGTTTCACAGTAGGAAGCTT
GATATCGAATTCCTGCAGCCCGGGCTGGGCATAAAAGTCAGGGCAGAGCCATCTATTGCTTACATTTGCT
TCTAGCCTGCAGGTCGAGGAGCGCAGCCTTCCAGAAGCAGAGCGCGGCGCCTTAAGCTGCAGAAGTTGGT
CGTGAGGCACTGGGCAGGTAAGTATCAAGGTTACAAGACAGGTTTAAGGAGACCAATAGAAACTGGGCTT
GTCGAGACAGAGAAGACTCTTGCGTTTCTGATAGGCACCTATTGGTCTTACTGACATCCACTTTGCCTTT
CTCTCCACAGACCGGTGCCACCATGGTGAGCAAGGGAGAGGAACTCATCAAGGAGAACATGCGCATGAAG
GTAGTCATGGAAGGGTCTGTGAATGGGCATCAGTTCAAGTGCACAGGGGAAGGTGAAGGGAATCCCTACA
TGGGTACTCAGACCATGAGGATCAAGGTTATTGAAGGTGGCCCTCTCCCGTTTGCCTTCGACATTCTTGC
CACTAGCTTCATGTATGGCAGTCGGACCTTCATCAAGTACCCCAAAGGCATTCCAGACTTCTTCAAACAG
TCCTTTCCAGAGGGCTTCACATGGGAAAGGGTGACCCGTTACGAGGATGGTGGTGTGGTCACAGTCATGC
AGGACACTAGTCTGGAGGACGGATGTCTGGTCTATCACGTGCAAGTGAGAGGGGTGAACTTTCCCTCCAA
TGGGCCTGTGATGCAGAAGAAAACCAAAGGGTGGGAGCCAAACACAGAGATGATGTATCCTGCAGATGGA
GGACTGAGAGGCTATACGCACATGGCTCTGAAGGTTGACGGAGGAGGCCACTTGTCATGCTCATTTGTGA
CCACGTACAGGAGCAAGAAAACTGTCGGCAACATCAAAATGCCTGGCATACATGCGGTTGATCACCGCTT
GGAACGACTGGAGGAGTCTGACAACGAGATGTTTGTGGTACAACGGGAACATGCAGTTGCCAAGTTTGCT
GGCCTTGGCGGAGGAATGGATGAGCTGTACAAATGAACGCGTCATAATCAACCTCTGGATTACAAAATTT
GTGAAAGATTGACTGGTATTCTTAACTATGTTGCTCCTTTTACGCTATGTGGATACGCTGCTTTAATGCC
TTTGTATCATGCTATTGCTTCCCGTATGGCTTTCATTTTCTCCTCCTTGTATAAATCCTGGTTAGTTCTT
GCCACGGCGGAACTCATCGCCGCCTGCCTTGCCCGCTGCTGGACAGGGGCTCGGCTGTTGGGCACTGACA
ATTCCGTGGTGTTTATTTGTGAAATTTGTGATGCTATTGCTTTATTTGTAACCATCTAGCTTTATTTGTG
AAATTTGTGATGCTATTGCTTTATTTGTAACCATTATAAGCTGCAATAAACAAGTTAACAACAACAATTG
CATTCATTTTATGTTTCAGGTTCAGGGGGAGATGTGGGAGGTTTTTTAAACAAGGTACCGTTAAACGCCA
GCAACGCGGGCAAGTCCTTTTTACGGTTCCTGGCCGGGTAATACGACTCACTATAGGCTTGGGCCGCAGG
AACCCCTAGTGATGGAGTTGGCCACTCCCTCTCTGCGCGCTCGCTCGCTCACTGAGGCCGGGCGACCAAA
GGTCGCCCGACGCCCGGGCTTTGCCCGGGCGGCCTCAGTGAGCGAGCGAGCGCGCAGCTGCCTGCAGGGG
CGCCTGATGCGGTATTTTCTCCTTACGCATCTGTGCGGTATTTCACACCGCATA
[95 nt withheld, positions 3275-3369]
T
[46 nt withheld, positions 3371-3416]
C
[141 nt withheld, positions 3418-3558]
CCTTTGACGTTGGAGTCCACGTTCTTT
[37 nt withheld, positions 3586-3622]
ACTCTATCTCGGGCTATTCTTTTGATTTATAAGGGATTTTGCCGATTTCGGTCTATTGGTTAAAAAATGA
GCTGATTTAACAAAAATTTAACGCGAATTTTAACAAAATATTAACGTTTACAATTTTATGGTGCACTCTC
AGTACAATCTGCTCTGATGCCGCATAGTTAAGCCAGCCCCGACACCCGCCAACACCCGCTGACGCGCCCT
GACGGGCTTGTCTGCTCCCGGCATCCGCTTACAGACAAGCTGTGACCGTCTCCGGGAGCTGCATGTGTCA
GAGGTTTTCACCGTCATCACCGAAACGCGCGAGACGAAAGGGCCTCGTGATACGCCTATTTTTATAGGTT
AATGTCATGATAATAATGGTTTCTTAGACGTCAGGTGGCACTTTTCGGGGAAATGTGCGCGGAACCCCTA
TTTGTTTATTTTTCTAAATACATTCAAATATGTATCCGCTCATGAGACAATAACCCTGATAAATGCTTCA
ATAATATTGAAAAAGGAAGAGTATGAGTATTCAACATTTCCGTGTCGCCCTTATTCCCTTTTTTGCGGCA
TTTTGCCTTCCTGTTTTTGCTCACCCAGAAACGCTGGTGAAAGTAAAAGATGCTGAAGATCAGTTGGGTG
CACGAGTGGGTTACATCGAACTGGATCTCAACAGCGGTAAGATCCTTGAGAGTTTTCGCCCCGAAGAACG
TTTTCCAATGATGAGCACTTTTAAAGTTCTGCTATGTGGCGCGGTATTATCCCGTATTGACGCCGGGCAA
GAGCAACTCGGTCGCCGCATACACTATTCTCAGAATGACTTGGTTGAGTACTCACCAGTCACAGAAAAGC
ATCTTACGGATGGCATGACAGTAAGAGAATTATGCAGTGCTGCCATAACCATGAGTGATAACACTGCGGC
CAACTTACTTCTGACAACGATCGGAGGACCGAAGGAGCTAACCGCTTTTTTGCACAACATGGGGGATCAT
GTAACTCGCCTTGATCGTTGGGAACCGGAGCTGAATGAAGCCATACCAAACGACGAGCGTGACACCACGA
TGCCTGTAGCAATGGCAACAACGTTGCGCAAACTATTAACTGGCGAACTACTTACTCTAGCTTCCCGGCA
ACAATTAATAGACTGGATGGAGGCGGATAAAGTTGCAGGACCACTTCTGCGCTCGGCCCTTCCGGCTGGC
TGGTTTATTGCTGATAAATCTGGAGCCGGTGAGCGTGGAAGCCGCGGTATCATTGCAGCACTGGGGCCAG
ATGGTAAGCCCTCCCGTATCGTAGTTATCTACACGACGGGGAGTCAGGCAACTATGGATGAACGAAATAG
ACAGATCGCTGAGATAGGTGCCTCACTGATTAAGCATTGGTAACTGTCAGACCAAGTTTACTCATATATA
CTTTAGATTGATTTAAAACTTCATTTTTAATTTAAAAGGATCTAGGTGAAGATCCTTTTTGATAATCTCA
TGACCAAAATCCCTTAACGTGAGTTTTCGTTCCACTGAGCGTCAGACCCCGTAGAAAAGATCAAAGGATC
TTC
Features (pLannotate 1.2.2; 19 found; start..end, strand, type, name):
      1..589     +  rep_origin     ori: high-copy-number ColE1/pMB1/pBR322/pUC origin of replication
    651..791     -  repeat_region  AAV2 ITR: inverted terminal repeat of adeno-associated virus serotype 2 inverted
    794..812     -  promoter       T7 promoter: promoter for bacteriophage T7 RNA polymerase
    863..881     +  promoter       SP6 promoter: promoter for bacteriophage SP6 RNA polymerase
   1535..1564    -  misc_feature   MCS (fragment): pBluescript multiple cloning site
   1698..1830    +  intron         chimeric intron: chimera between introns from human β-globin and immunoglobulin heavy chain genes
   1843..2553    +  CDS            mRuby2: mRuby2 is a basic (constitutively fluorescent) red fluorescent protein published in 2012, derived from Entacmaea quadricolor. It has moderate acid sensitivity.
   2566..2723    +  misc_feature   WPRE (fragment): woodchuck hepatitis virus posttranscriptional regulatory element
   2729..2813    +  misc_feature   WPRE (fragment): woodchuck hepatitis virus posttranscriptional regulatory element
   2812..2855    -  polyA_signal   SV40 poly(A) signal (fragment): SV40 polyadenylation signal
   2859..2926    -  polyA_signal   SV40 poly(A) signal (fragment): SV40 polyadenylation signal
   3049..3067    +  promoter       T7 promoter: promoter for bacteriophage T7 RNA polymerase
   3078..3218    +  repeat_region  AAV2 ITR: inverted terminal repeat of adeno-associated virus serotype 2 inverted
   3223..3274    -  misc_feature   bom (fragment): basis of mobility region from pBR322
   3293..3748    +  rep_origin     f1 ori (sequence partly withheld): f1 bacteriophage origin of replication; arrow indicates direction of (+) strand synthesis
   3749..3798    -  misc_feature   bom (fragment): basis of mobility region from pBR322
   3900..3935    -  CDS            rop (fragment): Rop protein, which maintains plasmids at low copy number; rop
   4030..4134    +  promoter       AmpR promoter: bla
   4135..4995    +  CDS            AmpR: β-lactamase; bla; confers resistance to ampicillin, carbenicillin, and related antibiotics
