[The description below was written by a language model from this plasmid's Addgene catalogue record and pLannotate feature annotations shown in this document.]
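Description:
pAAV.T7-SP6-BC(p11-14)-mDLX-minBG-CI-mRuby2-W3SL-T7 is an AAV transfer plasmid of about 5.2 kb that carries a single-stranded AAV genome between two AAV2 inverted terminal repeats. The ITRs are the cis elements that allow the intervening DNA to be replicated and packaged into AAV capsids. The bacterial portion of the pAAV backbone contains a high-copy ColE1/pUC-type origin, an f1 phage origin and a β-lactamase gene under its own promoter for ampicillin selection. Short bom and rop fragments are also annotated and appear to be backbone remnants.

The listed insert is a 202 bp, Gibson-cloned T7-SP6-BC(p11-14) module located just inside one ITR. There, a T7 RNA polymerase promoter points outward toward the ITR, and an SP6 promoter reads inward and drives the barcode. The barcode itself is not annotated in the feature table. A second T7 promoter sits next to the opposite ITR and also faces outward. According to the record, the T7 promoter is barcodeless and the SP6-driven barcode serves to track AAV concatemers by a method called SpECTr. The outward-facing arrangement suggests that phage-polymerase transcripts could read across ITR junctions formed between joined genomes, although the record does not spell out this mechanism.

The genome also carries a reporter cassette in which the mDLX enhancer and a minimal β-globin (minBG) promoter drive the red fluorescent protein mRuby2, with a chimeric β-globin/immunoglobulin intron included to increase expression. The enhancer and minimal promoter are named in the record but not annotated in the table. Downstream, the W3SL element appears as truncated WPRE and SV40 poly(A) fragments, a compact post-transcriptional enhancer and polyadenylation unit.
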