Addgene plasmid #231352: pAAV.T7-SP6-BC(p11-14)-mDLX-minBG-CI-mRuby2-W3SL-T7
Purpose: Single stranded AAV genome with barcodeless T7 RNA polymerase promoter and SP6-driven barcode, for tracking AAV concatemers via SpECTr. Also expresses mRuby2 from minBG promoter with mDLX enhancer.
Depositing lab: Viviana Gradinaru. Depositing organization: California Institute of Technology. Publication: Spatial genomics of AAV vectors reveals mechanism of transcriptional crosstalk that enables targeted delivery of large genetic cargo. Coughlin GM, Borsos M, Barcelona BH, Appling N, Mayfield AMH, Mackey ED, Eser RA, Jackson CR, Chen X, Kumar SR, Gradinaru V. Nat Biotechnol. 2025 Mar 20. doi: 10.1038/s41587-025-02565-4. PubMed 40113953.
Backbone
  Vector backbone: pAAV
  Vector type: AAV
Growth in bacteria
  Bacterial resistance: Ampicillin, 100 μg/mL
  Growth temperature: 30°C
  Growth strain: NEB Stable
  Copy number: High Copy
Gene/Insert
  Gene/Insert name: T7-SP6-BC(p11-14)
  Species: Other
  Insert size (bp): 202
  Cloning method: Gibson Cloning
Terms and licenses: Academic/Nonprofit Terms; Industry Terms: Not Available to Industry
Depositor comments: Also contains an mDLX-minBG-driven mRuby2, with chimeric intron to increase expression
How to cite: pAAV.T7-SP6-BC(p11-14)-mDLX-minBG-CI-mRuby2-W3SL-T7 was a gift from Viviana Gradinaru (Addgene plasmid # 231352 ; http://n2t.net/addgene:231352 ; RRID:Addgene_231352)
